>Addgene plasmid #66836 | mCherry-CRY2-5ptaseOCRL | depositor full sequence | sequence record 116702 | mCherry-CRY2-5ptaseOCRL
TAATCAATTACGGGGTCATTAGTTCATAGCCCATATATGGAGTTCCGCGTTACATAACTTACGGTAAATG
GCCCGCCTGGCTGACCGCCCAACGACCCCCGCCCATTGACGTCAATAATGACGTATGTTCCCATAGTAAC
GCCAATAGGGACTTTCCATTGACGTCAATGGGTGGAGTATTTACGGTAAACTGCCCACTTGGCAGTACAT
CAAGTGTATCATATGCCAAGTACGCCCCCTATTGACGTCAATGACGGTAAATGGCCCGCCTGGCATTATG
CCCAGTACATGACCTTATGGGACTTTCCTACTTGGCAGTACATCTACGTATTAGTCATCGCTATTACCAT
GGTGATGCGGTTTTGGCAGTACATCAATGGGCGTGGATAGCGGTTTGACTCACGGGGATTTCCAAGTCTC
CACCCCATTGACGTCAATGGGAGTTTGTTTTGGCACCAAAATCAACGGGACTTTCCAAAATGTCGTAACA
ACTCCGCCCCATTGACGCAAATGGGCGGTAGGCGTGTACGGTGGGAGGTCTATATAAGCAGAGCTGGTTT
AGTGAACCGTCAGATCCGCTAGCGCCACCATGGTGAGCAAGGGCGAGGAGGATAACATGGCCATCATCAA
GGAGTTCATGCGCTTCAAGGTGCACATGGAGGGCTCCGTGAACGGCCACGAGTTCGAGATCGAGGGCGAG
GGCGAGGGCCGCCCCTACGAGGGCACCCAGACCGCCAAGCTGAAGGTGACCAAGGGTGGCCCCCTGCCCT
TCGCCTGGGACATCCTGTCCCCTCAGTTCATGTACGGCTCCAAGGCCTACGTGAAGCACCCCGCCGACAT
CCCCGACTACTTGAAGCTGTCCTTCCCCGAGGGCTTCAAGTGGGAGCGCGTGATGAACTTCGAGGACGGC
GGCGTGGTGACCGTGACCCAGGACTCCTCCCTGCAGGACGGCGAGTTCATCTACAAGGTGAAGCTGCGCG
GCACCAACTTCCCCTCCGACGGCCCCGTAATGCAGAAGAAGACCATGGGCTGGGAGGCCTCCTCCGAGCG
GATGTACCCCGAGGACGGCGCCCTGAAGGGCGAGATCAAGCAGAGGCTGAAGCTGAAGGACGGCGGCCAC
TACGACGCTGAGGTCAAGACCACCTACAAGGCCAAGAAGCCCGTGCAGCTGCCCGGCGCCTACAACGTCA
ACATCAAGTTGGACATCACCTCCCACAACGAGGACTACACCATCGTGGAACAGTACGAACGCGCCGAGGG
CCGCCACTCCACCGGCGGCATGGACGAGCTGTACAAGAGATCTCGAAGCGCGGCCGCGGGAGCAGGAGGA
GCAGCTCGAGCTATGAAGATGGACAAAAAGACTATAGTTTGGTTTAGAAGAGACCTAAGGATTGAGGATA
ATCCTGCATTAGCAGCAGCTGCTCACGAAGGATCTGTTTTTCCTGTCTTCATTTGGTGTCCTGAAGAAGA
AGGACAGTTTTATCCTGGAAGAGCTTCAAGATGGTGGATGAAACAATCACTTGCTCACTTATCTCAATCC
TTGAAGGCTCTTGGATCTGACCTCACTTTAATCAAAACCCACAACACGATTTCAGCGATCTTGGATTGTA
TCCGCGTTACCGGTGCTACAAAAGTCGTCTTTAACCACCTCTATGATCCTGTTTCGTTAGTTCGGGACCA
TACCGTAAAGGAGAAGCTGGTGGAACGTGGGATCTCTGTGCAAAGCTACAATGGAGATCTATTGTATGAA
CCGTGGGAGATATACTGCGAAAAGGGCAAACCTTTTACGAGTTTCAATTCTTACTGGAAGAAATGCTTAG
ATATGTCGATTGAATCCGTTATGCTTCCTCCTCCTTGGCGGTTGATGCCAATAACTGCAGCGGCTGAAGC
GATTTGGGCGTGTTCGATTGAAGAACTAGGGCTGGAGAATGAGGCCGAGAAACCGAGCAATGCGTTGTTA
ACTAGAGCTTGGTCTCCAGGATGGAGCAATGCTGATAAGTTACTAAATGAGTTCATCGAGAAGCAGTTGA
TAGATTATGCAAAGAACAGCAAGAAAGTTGTTGGGAATTCTACTTCACTACTTTCTCCGTATCTCCATTT
CGGGGAAATAAGCGTCAGACACGTTTTCCAGTGTGCCCGGATGAAACAAATTATATGGGCAAGAGATAAG
AACAGTGAAGGAGAAGAAAGTGCAGATCTTTTTCTTAGGGGAATCGGTTTAAGAGAGTATTCTCGGTATA
TATGTTTCAACTTCCCGTTTACTCACGAGCAATCGTTGTTGAGTCATCTTCGGTTTTTCCCTTGGGATGC
TGATGTTGATAAGTTCAAGGCCTGGAGACAAGGCAGGACCGGTTATCCGTTGGTGGATGCCGGAATGAGA
GAGCTTTGGGCTACCGGATGGATGCATAACAGAATAAGAGTGATTGTTTCAAGCTTTGCTGTGAAGTTTC
TTCTCCTTCCATGGAAATGGGGAATGAAGTATTTCTGGGATACACTTTTGGATGCTGATTTGGAATGTGA
CATCCTTGGCTGGCAGTATATCTCTGGGAGTATCCCCGATGGCCACGAGCTTGATCGCTTGGACAATCCC
GCGTTACAAGGCGCCAAATATGACCCAGAAGGTGAGTACATAAGGCAATGGCTTCCCGAGCTTGCGAGAT
TGCCAACTGAATGGATCCATCATCCATGGGACGCTCCTTTAACCGTACTCAAAGCTTCTGGTGTGGAACT
CGGAACAAACTATGCGAAACCCATTGTAGACATCGACACAGCTCGTGAGCTACTAGCTAAAGCTATTTCA
AGAACCCGTGAAGCACAGATCATGATCGGAGCAGCAGCTCGAGGCGCAGCAGCGGGAGCAGGAGGAGCAG
GTCGATCGTATGTCAACATTCAGACTTTCAGATTTTTTGTTGGAACTTGGAATGTGAATGGCCAGTCTCC
AGATAGCGGGTTAGAACCTTGGCTGAACTGTGATCCCAATCCTCCTGATATCTACTGCATTGGATTCCAA
GAACTGGACTTGAGCACAGAAGCCTTCTTCTACTTTGAATCTGTGAAGGAACAAGAATGGTCCATGGCTG
TAGAGAGAGGTTTGCATTCCAAAGCCAAGTATAAGAAAGTTCAACTGGTGCGCCTTGTTGGGATGATGCT
TCTTATATTTGCCAGAAAGGATCAGTGTCGATACATTCGTGATATTGCTACAGAAACAGTTGGAACTGGA
ATCATGGGGAAAATGGGAAACAAAGGTGGGGTAGCTGTGAGATTTGTATTTCACAACACCACCTTTTGCA
TTGTCAATTCCCATCTGGCTGCACACGTGGAGGACTTTGAGAGAAGGAATCAAGATTATAAGGACATTTG
TGCGAGAATGAGTTTTGTGGTCCCAAATCAGACCCTCCCGCAGTTGAACATCATGAAACATGAGGTTGTC
ATTTGGTTGGGAGATTTGAATTATAGACTTTGCATGCCTGATGCCAATGAGGTGAAAAGTCTTATTAATA
AGAAAGACCTTCAGAGACTCTTGAAATTCGACCAGCTAAATATTCAGCGCACACAGAAAAAAGCTTTTGT
TGACTTCAATGAAGGGGAAATCAAGTTCATCCCCACTTATAAGTATGACTCTAAAACAGACCGGTGGGAT
TCCAGTGGGAAATGCCGGGTTCCAGCCTGGTGTGACCGAATTCTTTGGAGAGGAACAAATGTTAATCAGC
TTAATTATCGGAGTCACATGGAACTGAAAACCAGCGACCACAAGCCTGTTAGCGCCCTCTTCCATATTGG
GGTGAAGGTTGTGGATTGAGGTACCGCGGGCCCGGGATCCACCGGATCTAGATAACTGATCATAATCAGC
CATACCACATTTGTAGAGGTTTTACTTGCTTTAAAAAACCTCCCACACCTCCCCCTGAACCTGAAACATA
AAATGAATGCAATTGTTGTTGTTAACTTGTTTATTGCAGCTTATAATGGTTACAAATAAAGCAATAGCAT
CACAAATTTCACAAATAAAGCATTTTTTTCACTGCATTCTAGTTGTGGTTTGTCCAAACTCATCAATGTA
TCTTAACGCGTAAATTGTAAGCGTTAATATTTTGTTAAAATTCGCGTTAAATTTTTGTTAAATCAGCTCA
TTTTTTAACCAATAGGCCGAAATCGGCAAAATCCCTTATAAATCAAAAGAATAGACCGAGATAGGGT
[37 nt withheld, positions 4198-4234]
AAAGAACGTGGACTCCAACGTCAAAGG
[49 nt withheld, positions 4262-4310]
T
[91 nt withheld, positions 4312-4402]
G
[124 nt withheld, positions 4404-4527]
CAGGTGGCACTTTTCGGGGAAATGTGCGCGGAACCCCTATTTGTTTATTTTTCTAAATACATTCAAATAT
GTATCCGCTCATGAGACAATAACCCTGATAAATGCTTCAATAATATTGAAAAAGGAAGAGTCCTGAGGCG
GAAAGAACCAGCTGTGGAATGTGTGTCAGTTAGGGTGTGGAAAGTCCCCAGGCTCCCCAGCAGGCAGAAG
TATGCAAAGCATGCATCTCAATTAGTCAGCAACCAGGTGTGGAAAGTCCCCAGGCTCCCCAGCAGGCAGA
AGTATGCAAAGCATGCATCTCAATTAGTCAGCAACCATAGTCCCGCCCCTAACTCCGCCCATCCCGCCCC
TAACTCCGCCCAGTTCCGCCCATTCTCCGCCCCATGGCTGACTAATTTTTTTTATTTATGCAGAGGCCGA
GGCCGCCTCGGCCTCTGAGCTATTCCAGAAGTAGTGAGGAGGCTTTTTTGGAGGCCTAGGCTTTTGCAAA
GATCGATCAAGAGACAGGATGAGGATCGTTTCGCATGATTGAACAAGATGGATTGCACGCAGGTTCTCCG
GCCGCTTGGGTGGAGAGGCTATTCGGCTATGACTGGGCACAACAGACAATCGGCTGCTCTGATGCCGCCG
TGTTCCGGCTGTCAGCGCAGGGGCGCCCGGTTCTTTTTGTCAAGACCGACCTGTCCGGTGCCCTGAATGA
ACTGCAAGACGAGGCAGCGCGGCTATCGTGGCTGGCCACGACGGGCGTTCCTTGCGCAGCTGTGCTCGAC
GTTGTCACTGAAGCGGGAAGGGACTGGCTGCTATTGGGCGAAGTGCCGGGGCAGGATCTCCTGTCATCTC
ACCTTGCTCCTGCCGAGAAAGTATCCATCATGGCTGATGCAATGCGGCGGCTGCATACGCTTGATCCGGC
TACCTGCCCATTCGACCACCAAGCGAAACATCGCATCGAGCGAGCACGTACTCGGATGGAAGCCGGTCTT
GTCGATCAGGATGATCTGGACGAAGAGCATCAGGGGCTCGCGCCAGCCGAACTGTTCGCCAGGCTCAAGG
CGAGCATGCCCGACGGCGAGGATCTCGTCGTGACCCATGGCGATGCCTGCTTGCCGAATATCATGGTGGA
AAATGGCCGCTTTTCTGGATTCATCGACTGTGGCCGGCTGGGTGTGGCGGACCGCTATCAGGACATAGCG
TTGGCTACCCGTGATATTGCTGAAGAGCTTGGCGGCGAATGGGCTGACCGCTTCCTCGTGCTTTACGGTA
TCGCCGCTCCCGATTCGCAGCGCATCGCCTTCTATCGCCTTCTTGACGAGTTCTTCTGAGCGGGACTCTG
GGGTTCGAAATGACCGACCAAGCGACGCCCAACCTGCCATCACGAGATTTCGATTCCACCGCCGCCTTCT
ATGAAAGGTTGGGCTTCGGAATCGTTTTCCGGGACGCCGGCTGGATGATCCTCCAGCGCGGGGATCTCAT
GCTGGAGTTCTTCGCCCACCCTAGGGGGAGGCTAACTGAAACACGGAAGGAGACAATACCGGAAGGAACC
CGCGCTATGACGGCAATAAAAAGACAGAATAAAACGCACGGTGTTGGGTCGTTTGTTCATAAACGCGGGG
TTCGGTCCCAGGGCTGGCACTCTGTCGATACCCCACCGAGACCCCATTGGGGCCAATACGCCCGCGTTTC
TTCCTTTTCCCCACCCCACCCCCCAAGTTCGGGTGAAGGCCCAGGGCTCGCAGCCAACGTCGGGGCGGCA
GGCCCTGCCATAGCCTCAGGTTACTCATATATACTTTAGATTGATTTAAAACTTCATTTTTAATTTAAAA
GGATCTAGGTGAAGATCCTTTTTGATAATCTCATGACCAAAATCCCTTAACGTGAGTTTTCGTTCCACTG
AGCGTCAGACCCCGTAGAAAAGATCAAAGGATCTTCTTGAGATCCTTTTTTTCTGCGCGTAATCTGCTGC
TTGCAAACAAAAAAACCACCGCTACCAGCGGTGGTTTGTTTGCCGGATCAAGAGCTACCAACTCTTTTTC
CGAAGGTAACTGGCTTCAGCAGAGCGCAGATACCAAATACTGTCCTTCTAGTGTAGCCGTAGTTAGGCCA
CCACTTCAAGAACTCTGTAGCACCGCCTACATACCTCGCTCTGCTAATCCTGTTACCAGTGGCTGCTGCC
AGTGGCGATAAGTCGTGTCTTACCGGGTTGGACTCAAGACGATAGTTACCGGATAAGGCGCAGCGGTCGG
GCTGAACGGGGGGTTCGTGCACACAGCCCAGCTTGGAGCGAACGACCTACACCGAACTGAGATACCTACA
GCGTGAGCTATGAGAAAGCGCCACGCTTCCCGAAGGGAGAAAGGCGGACAGGTATCCGGTAAGCGGCAGG
GTCGGAACAGGAGAGCGCACGAGGGAGCTTCCAGGGGGAAACGCCTGGTATCTTTATAGTCCTGTCGGGT
TTCGCCACCTCTGACTTGAGCGTCGATTTTTGTGATGCTCGTCAGGGGGGCGGAGCCTATGGAAAAACGC
CAGCAACGCGGCCTTTTTACGGTTCCTGGCCTTTTGCTGGCCTTTTGCTCACATGTTCTTTCCTGCGTTA
TCCCCTGATTCTGTGGATAACCGTATTACCGCCATGCAT
Features (pLannotate 1.2.2; 16 found; start..end, strand, type, name):
     48..351     +  enhancer       CMV enhancer: human cytomegalovirus immediate early enhancer
    352..555     +  promoter       CMV promoter: human cytomegalovirus (CMV) immediate early promoter
    590..1297    +  CDS            mCherry: mCherry is a basic (constitutively fluorescent) red fluorescent protein published in 2004, derived from Discosoma sp.. It is reported to be a very rapidly-maturing monomer with low acid sensitivity.
   1343..2836    +  CDS            CRY2PHR: N-terminal photolyase homology region of Arabidopsis thaliana cryptochrome 2 binds to CIB1 upon exposure to blue light (Kennedy et al., 2010)
   2873..3796    +  CDS            OCRL (fragment): OCRL_HUMAN - Also known as OCRL1 From Homo sapiens (Human).
   3800..3825    +  misc_feature   MCS (fragment): multiple cloning site
   3837..3921    +  CDS            large T antigen (fragment): large T antigen from SV40 (simian virus 40)
   3944..4065    +  polyA_signal   SV40 poly(A) signal: SV40 polyadenylation signal
   4099..4527    -  rep_origin     f1 ori (sequence partly withheld): f1 bacteriophage origin of replication; arrow indicates direction of (+) strand synthesis
   4554..4658    +  promoter       AmpR promoter: bla
   4660..5017    +  promoter       SV40 promoter: SV40 enhancer and early promoter
   5052..5846    +  CDS            NeoR/KanR: aminoglycoside phosphotransferase from Tn5; aph(3')-II (or nptII); confers resistance to neomycin, kanamycin, and G418 (Geneticin®)
   5867..6019    +  CDS            ble (fragment): BLE_KLEPN - Experimental evidence at protein level: Swiss-Prot protein existence level 1. Binding protein with a strong affinity to the bleomycin family of antibiotics. Binds to CL990; an antimitotic-antibiotic compound. From Klebsiella pneumoniae.
   6078..6125    +  polyA_signal   HSV TK poly(A) signal: herpes simplex virus thymidine kinase polyadenylation signal (Cole and Stacy, 1985)
   6216..6232    -  polyA_signal   bGH poly(A) signal (fragment): bovine growth hormone polyadenylation signal
   6454..7042    +  rep_origin     ori: high-copy-number ColE1/pMB1/pBR322/pUC origin of replication
