[The description below was written by a language model from this plasmid's Addgene catalogue record, the feature table of its GenBank file and pLannotate feature annotations shown in this document.]
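Description:
mCherry-CRY2-5ptaseOCRL is a mammalian expression plasmid built on the Clontech pmCherry-C1 backbone. It encodes a three-part fusion protein for optogenetic control of phosphoinositide metabolism. The human cytomegalovirus immediate-early enhancer and promoter drive a single open reading frame that begins with the monomeric red fluorescent protein mCherry. This is followed by CRY2PHR, the N-terminal photolyase homology region of Arabidopsis thaliana cryptochrome 2, and then by a fragment of human OCRL corresponding to its inositol 5-phosphatase module. The insert was placed between PvuI and KpnI sites, and an SV40 polyadenylation signal terminates the transcript.

The construct relies on the blue-light-induced binding of CRY2 to CIBN, the N-terminal portion of its partner CIB1. When CIBN is supplied separately, typically anchored to a chosen membrane, illumination recruits the phosphatase module to that site, where it can act on local 5-phosphorylated phosphoinositides. The mCherry tag allows the translocation to be followed by fluorescence microscopy. The CIBN partner is not part of this plasmid.

For propagation in E. coli, the plasmid has a high-copy ColE1/pUC-type origin and is selected with kanamycin. The Tn5 aminoglycoside phosphotransferase (NeoR/KanR) gene sits downstream of both a bacterial promoter and the SV40 early promoter and ends with an HSV TK polyadenylation signal, so it can also confer G418 resistance in mammalian cells. An f1 origin is also present. The feature table covers the depositor's full 7,156 nt sequence. The accompanying GenBank record spans only a 989 bp portion and carries no feature annotations.
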