Addgene plasmid #66836: mCherry-CRY2-5ptaseOCRL
Purpose: Expression of inositol 5-phosphatase domain of OCRL. Binds to CIBN upon blue light illumination.
Depositing lab: Pietro De Camilli. Depositing organization: Yale University. Publication: Optogenetic control of phosphoinositide metabolism. Idevall-Hagren O, Dickson EJ, Hille B, Toomre DK, De Camilli P. Proc Natl Acad Sci U S A. 2012 Aug 28;109(35):E2316-23. doi: 10.1073/pnas.1211305109. Epub 2012 Jul 30. PubMed 22847441.
Backbone
  Vector backbone: pmCherry-C1
  Backbone manufacturer: Clontech
  Vector type: Mammalian Expression
Growth in bacteria
  Bacterial resistance: Kanamycin, 50 μg/mL
  Growth temperature: 37°C
  Growth strain: DH5alpha
  Copy number: Unknown
Gene/Insert
  Gene/Insert name: 5ptaseOCRL (alt name: phosphatidylinositol 5-phosphatase module of OCRL)
  Species: H. sapiens (human)
  Entrez Gene: OCRL (a.k.a. DENT2, Dent-2, INPP5F, LOCR, NPHL2, OCRL-1, OCRL1)
  Promoter: CMV
  Tag / fusion protein: mCherry-CRY2 (N terminal on backbone)
  Cloning method: Restriction Enzyme; 5′ cloning site PvuI (unknown if destroyed); 3′ cloning site KpnI (unknown if destroyed)
  Sequencing primers: 5′ unknown primer sequence
Terms and licenses: Academic/Nonprofit Terms; Industry Terms: Not Available to Industry
How to cite: mCherry-CRY2-5ptaseOCRL was a gift from Pietro De Camilli (Addgene plasmid # 66836 ; http://n2t.net/addgene:66836 ; RRID:Addgene_66836)
