LOCUS       Exported 989 bp ds-DNA linear SYN 24-MAY-2021
DEFINITION  Mammalian Expression, Bacterial Expression.
ACCESSION   .
VERSION     .
KEYWORDS    mCherry-CRY2-5ptaseOCRL
SOURCE      synthetic DNA construct
  ORGANISM  synthetic DNA construct
REFERENCE   1 (bases 1 to 989)
  AUTHORS   Idevall-Hagren O, Dickson EJ, Hille B, Toomre DK, De Camilli P
  TITLE     Optogenetic control of phosphoinositide metabolism.
  JOURNAL   Proc Natl Acad Sci U S A. 2012 Aug 28;109(35):E2316-23. doi:
            10.1073/pnas.1211305109. Epub 2012 Jul 30.
  PUBMED    22847441
REFERENCE   2 (bases 1 to 989)
  AUTHORS   .
  TITLE     Direct Submission
  JOURNAL   Exported May 24, 2021 from SnapGene Server 1.1.58
            http://www.snapgene.com
FEATURES             Location/Qualifiers
     source          1..989
                     /organism="synthetic DNA construct"
                     /mol_type="other DNA"
ORIGIN
        1 agttaacaac aacaattgca ttcattttat gtttcaggtt cagggggagg tgtgggaggt
       61 tttttaaagc aagtaaaacc tctacaaatg tggtatggct gattatgatc agttatctag
      121 atccggtgga tcccgggccc gcggtacctc aatccacaac cttcacccca atatggaaga
      181 gggcgctaac aggcttgtgg tcgctggttt tcagttccat gtgactccga taattaagct
      241 gattaacatt tgttcctctc caaagaattc ggtcacacca ggctggaacc cggcatttcc
      301 cactggaatc ccaccggtct gttttagagt catacttata agtggggatg aacttgattt
      361 ccccttcatt gaagtcaaca aaagcttttt tctgtgtgcg ctgaatattt agctggtcga
      421 atttcaagag tctctgaagg tctttcttat taataagact tttcacctca ttggcatcag
      481 gcatgcaaag tctataattc aaatctccca accaaatgac aacctcatgt ttcatgatgt
      541 tcaactgcgg gagggtctga tttgggacca caaaactcat tctcgcacaa atgtccttat
      601 aatcttgatt ccttctctca aagtcctcca cgtgtgcagc cagatgggaa ttgacaatgc
      661 aaaaggtggt gttgtgaaat acaaatctca cagctacccc acctttgttt cccattttcc
      721 ccatgattcc agttccaact gtttctgtag caatatcacg aatgtatcga cactgatcct
      781 ttctggcaaa tataagaagc atcatcccaa caaggcgcac cagttgaact ttcttatact
      841 tggctttgga atgcaaacct ctctctacag ccatggacca ttcttgttcc ttcacagatt
      901 caaagtagaa gaaggcttct gtgctcaagt ccagttcttg gaatccaatg cagtagatat
      961 caggaggatt gggatcacag ttcagccaa
//
