>Addgene plasmid #66836 | mCherry-CRY2-5ptaseOCRL | addgene partial sequence | sequence record 116701 | mCherry-F 5'-ccccgtaatgcagaagaaga-3'
CCCCGAGGACGGCGCCCTGAAGGGCGAGATCAAGCAGAGGCTGAAGCTGAAGGACGGCGGCCACTACGAC
GCTGAGGTCAAGACCACCTACAAGGCCAAGAAGCCCGTGCAGCTGCCCGGCGCCTACAACGTCAACATCA
AGTTGGACATCACCTCCCACAACGAGGACTACACCATCGTGGAACAGTACGAACGCGCCGAGGGCCGCCA
CTCCACCGGCGGCATGGACGAGCTGTACAAGAGATCTCGAAGCGCGGCCGCGGGAGCAGGAGGAGCAGCT
CGAGCTATGAAGATGGACAAAAAGACTATAGTTTGGTTTAGAAGAGACCTAAGGATTGAGGATAATCCTG
CATTAGCAGCAGCTGCTCACGAAGGATCTGTTTTTCCTGTCTTCATTTGGTGTCCTGAAGAAGAAGGACA
GTTTTATCCTGGAAGAGCTTCAAGATGGTGGATGAAACAATCACTTGCTCACTTATCTCAATCCTTGAAG
GCTCTTGGATCTGACCTCACTTTAATCAAAACCCACAACACGATTTCAGCGATCTTGGATTGTATCCGCG
TTACCGGTGCTACAAAAGTCGTCTTTAACCACCTCTATGATCCTGTTTCGTTAGTTCGGGACCATACCGT
AAAGGAGAAGCTGGTGGAACGTGGGATCTCTGTGCAAAGCTACAATGGAGATCTATTGTATGAACCGTGG
GAGATATACTGCGAAAAGGGCAAACCTTTTACGAGTTTCAATTCTTACTGGAAGAAATGCTTAGATATGT
CGATTGAATCCGTTATGCTTCCTCCTCCTTGGCGGTTGATGCCAATAACTGCAGCGGCTGAAGCGATTTG
GGCGTGTTCGATTGAAGAACTAGGGCTGGAGAATGAGGCCGAGAAACCGAGCAATGCGTTGTTAACTAGA
GCTTGGTCTCCAGGATGGAGCAATGCTGATAAGTTACTAAATGAGTTCATCGAGAAGCAGTTGATAGATT
ATGCAAAGAACAGCAAGAAAGTTGTTGGGAATTCTACTTCACTACTTTCTCCGTATCTCCATTTCGGGGA
AAA
